Addgene plasmid #69621: Galphai2-mTurquoise2
Purpose: The heterotrimeric G-protein subunit, Gαi isoform 2, tagged with mTurquoise2
Depositing lab: Dorus Gadella. Depositing organization: University of Amsterdam. Publication: A New Generation of FRET Sensors for Robust Measurement of Galphai1, Galphai2 and Galphai3 Activation Kinetics in Single Cells. van Unen J, Stumpf AD, Schmid B, Reinhard NR, Hordijk PL, Hoffmann C, Gadella TW Jr, Goedhart J. PLoS One. 2016 Jan 22;11(1):e0146789. doi: 10.1371/journal.pone.0146789. eCollection 2016. PONE-D-15-42389 PubMed 26799488.
Backbone
  Vector backbone: pcDNA3.1(-)
  Backbone size w/o insert (bp): 5300
  Total vector size (bp): 7170
  Vector type: Mammalian Expression
Growth in bacteria
  Bacterial resistance: Ampicillin, 100 μg/mL
  Growth temperature: 37°C
  Growth strain: DH5alpha
  Copy number: High Copy
Gene/Insert
  Gene/Insert name: Galphai2-mTurquoise2
  Species: Synthetic
  Insert size (bp): 1770
  Promoter: CMV
  Tag / fusion protein: mTurquoise2
  Cloning method: Unknown
  Sequencing primers: 5′ CMV Forward
Terms and licenses: Academic/Nonprofit Terms; Industry Terms: Not Available to Industry
How to cite: Galphai2-mTurquoise2 was a gift from Dorus Gadella (Addgene plasmid # 69621 ; http://n2t.net/addgene:69621 ; RRID:Addgene_69621)
