[The description below was written by a language model from this plasmid's Addgene catalogue record and pLannotate feature annotations shown in this document.]
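Description:
Galphai2-mTurquoise2 is a mammalian expression plasmid built on the pcDNA3.1(-) backbone (about 7.2 kb in total) that encodes the heterotrimeric G-protein subunit Gαi isoform 2 tagged with the cyan fluorescent protein mTurquoise2. It is propagated in E. coli from a high-copy ColE1/pUC-type origin under ampicillin selection (AmpR with its own bla promoter). It also carries an f1 origin and small lac-region remnants typical of this backbone. For mammalian cells, an SV40 early promoter drives a neomycin phosphotransferase gene followed by an SV40 polyadenylation signal. This cassette would allow G418 selection of stable transfectants, although the record does not describe such use.

The roughly 1.8 kb insert is expressed from the CMV immediate-early enhancer and promoter and terminated by the bovine growth hormone poly(A) signal. A T7 promoter lies between the CMV promoter and the coding region. In the feature table, the mTurquoise2 coding sequence sits between two G-alpha-like segments, which suggests that the fluorescent protein is inserted internally in Gαi2 rather than fused to either terminus. The annotation tool labels those flanking segments as GNA11 fragments from dog and turkey. These are probably homology-based matches to conserved Gα sequence, since the catalogue identifies the insert as Gαi2 and lists its species as synthetic. The short HIV-1 LTR, ble and lacI fragment calls likewise look like partial matches to backbone sequence rather than functional elements. The associated publication concerns FRET sensors for measuring Gαi1, Gαi2 and Gαi3 activation kinetics in single cells. In that setting, a cyan-tagged Gα subunit would typically serve as the FRET donor, though the record does not name an acceptor partner.
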