Features (pLannotate 1.2.2; 22 found; start..end, strand, type, name):
     28..80      -  misc_feature   bom (fragment): basis of mobility region from pBR322
    235..614     +  enhancer       CMV enhancer: human cytomegalovirus immediate early enhancer
    615..818     +  promoter       CMV promoter: human cytomegalovirus (CMV) immediate early promoter
    814..847     +  LTR            5' LTR (truncated) (fragment): truncated 5' long terminal repeat (LTR) from HIV-1
    863..881     +  promoter       T7 promoter: promoter for bacteriophage T7 RNA polymerase
   1074..1241    +  CDS            GNA11 (fragment): GNA11_CANLF - Experimental evidence at transcript level: Swiss-Prot protein existence level 2. Guanine nucleotide-binding proteins (G proteins) are involved as modulators or transducers in various transmembrane signaling systems. Acts as an activator of phospholipase C. Transduces FFAR4 signaling in response to long-chain fatty acids (LCFAs). From Canis lupus familiaris (Dog) (Canis familiaris).
   1314..2006    +  CDS            mTurquoise2: mTurquoise2 is a basic (constitutively fluorescent) cyan fluorescent protein published in 2012, derived from Aequorea victoria. It is reported to be a rapidly-maturing monomer with very low acid sensitivity.
   2049..2720    +  CDS            GNA11 (fragment): GNA11_MELGA - Experimental evidence at protein level: Swiss-Prot protein existence level 1. Guanine nucleotide-binding proteins (G proteins) are involved as modulators or transducers in various transmembrane signaling systems. Acts as an activator of phospholipase C. From Meleagris gallopavo (Wild turkey).
   2770..2994    +  polyA_signal   bGH poly(A) signal: bovine growth hormone polyadenylation signal
   2998..3019    +  promoter       SV40 promoter (fragment): SV40 enhancer and early promoter
   3040..3468    +  rep_origin     f1 ori (sequence partly withheld): f1 bacteriophage origin of replication; arrow indicates direction of (+) strand synthesis
   3482..3811    +  promoter       SV40 promoter: SV40 enhancer and early promoter
   3878..4669    +  CDS            neo: KKA2_KLEPN - Also known as kan, nptII. Experimental evidence at protein level: Swiss-Prot protein existence level 1. Resistance to kanamycin, neomycin, paromomycin, ribostamycin, butirosin and gentamicin B. From Klebsiella pneumoniae.
   4693..4851    +  CDS            ble (fragment): BLE_KLEPN - Experimental evidence at protein level: Swiss-Prot protein existence level 1. Binding protein with a strong affinity to the bleomycin family of antibiotics. Binds to CL990; an antimitotic-antibiotic compound. From Klebsiella pneumoniae.
   4846..4967    +  polyA_signal   SV40 poly(A) signal: SV40 polyadenylation signal
   5040..5056    -  protein_bind   lac operator: The lac repressor binds to the lac operator to inhibit transcription in E. coli. This inhibition can be relieved by adding lactose or isopropyl-β-D-thiogalactopyranoside (IPTG). lac repressor encoded by lacI
   5064..5094    -  promoter       lac promoter: promoter for the E. coli lac operon
   5109..5130    -  protein_bind   CAP binding site: CAP binding activates transcription in the presence of cAMP. E. coli catabolite activator protein
   5143..5235    -  CDS            lacI (fragment): lac repressor; lacI; The lac repressor binds to the lac operator to inhibit transcription in E. coli. This inhibition can be relieved by adding lactose or isopropyl-β-D-thiogalactopyranoside (IPTG).
   5418..6003    -  rep_origin     ori: high-copy-number ColE1/pMB1/pBR322/pUC origin of replication
   6174..7034    -  CDS            AmpR: β-lactamase; bla; confers resistance to ampicillin, carbenicillin, and related antibiotics
   7035..7139    -  promoter       AmpR promoter: bla
>Addgene plasmid #69621 | Galphai2-mTurquoise2 | depositor full sequence | sequence record 123362 | Galphai2-mTurquoise2 sequence 7170 bps
GACGGATCGGGAGATCTCCCGATCCCCTATGGTGCACTCTCAGTACAATCTGCTCTGATGCCGCATAGTT
AAGCCAGTATCTGCTCCCTGCTTGTGTGTTGGAGGTCGCTGAGTAGTGCGCGAGCAAAATTTAAGCTACA
ACAAGGCAAGGCTTGACCGACAATTGCATGAAGAATCTGCTTAGGGTTAGGCGTTTTGCGCTGCTTCGCG
ATGTACGGGCCAGATATACGCGTTGACATTGATTATTGACTAGTTATTAATAGTAATCAATTACGGGGTC
ATTAGTTCATAGCCCATATATGGAGTTCCGCGTTACATAACTTACGGTAAATGGCCCGCCTGGCTGACCG
CCCAACGACCCCCGCCCATTGACGTCAATAATGACGTATGTTCCCATAGTAACGCCAATAGGGACTTTCC
ATTGACGTCAATGGGTGGAGTATTTACGGTAAACTGCCCACTTGGCAGTACATCAAGTGTATCATATGCC
AAGTACGCCCCCTATTGACGTCAATGACGGTAAATGGCCCGCCTGGCATTATGCCCAGTACATGACCTTA
TGGGACTTTCCTACTTGGCAGTACATCTACGTATTAGTCATCGCTATTACCATGGTGATGCGGTTTTGGC
AGTACATCAATGGGCGTGGATAGCGGTTTGACTCACGGGGATTTCCAAGTCTCCACCCCATTGACGTCAA
TGGGAGTTTGTTTTGGCACCAAAATCAACGGGACTTTCCAAAATGTCGTAACAACTCCGCCCCATTGACG
CAAATGGGCGGTAGGCGTGTACGGTGGGAGGTCTATATAAGCAGAGCTCTCTGGCTAACTAGAGAACCCA
CTGCTTACTGGCTTATCGAAATTAATACGACTCACTATAGGGAGACCCAAGCTGGCTAGCGTTTAAACGG
GCCCTCTAGACTCGAGCGGCCGCCACTGTGCTGGATATCTGCAGAATTCACCATGGGCTGCACCGTGAGC
GCCGAGGACAAGGCGGCGGCCGAGCGCTCTAAGATGATCGACAAGAACCTGCGGGAGGACGGAGAGAAGG
CGGCGCGGGAGGTGAAGTTGCTGCTGTTGGGTGCTGGGGAGTCAGGGAAGAGCACCATCGTCAAGCAGAT
GAAGATCATCCACGAGGATGGCTACTCCGAGGAGGAATGCCGGCAGTACCGGGCGGTTGTCTACAGCAAC
ACCATCCAGTCCATCATGGCCATTGTCAAAGCCATGGGCAACCTGCAGATCGACTTTGCCGACCCCTCCA
GAGCGGACGACGCCAGGCAGCTATTTGCACTGTCCTGCACCGCCACCGGTTCTATGGTGAGCAAGGGCGA
GGAGCTGTTCACCGGGGTGGTGCCCATCCTGGTCGAGCTGGACGGCGACGTAAACGGCCACAAGTTCAGC
GTGTCCGGCGAGGGCGAGGGCGATGCCACCTACGGCAAGCTGACCCTGAAGTTCATCTGCACCACCGGCA
AGCTGCCCGTGCCCTGGCCCACCCTCGTGACCACCCTGTCCTGGGGCGTGCAGTGCTTCGCCCGCTACCC
CGACCACATGAAGCAGCACGACTTCTTCAAGTCCGCCATGCCCGAAGGCTACGTCCAGGAGCGCACCATC
TTCTTCAAGGACGACGGCAACTACAAGACCCGCGCCGAGGTGAAGTTCGAGGGCGACACCCTGGTGAACC
GCATCGAGCTGAAGGGCATCGACTTCAAGGAGGACGGCAACATCCTGGGGCACAAGCTGGAGTACAACTA
CTTTAGCGACAACGTCTATATCACCGCCGACAAGCAGAAGAACGGCATCAAGGCCAACTTCAAGATCCGC
CACAACATCGAGGACGGCGGCGTGCAGCTCGCCGACCACTACCAGCAGAACACCCCCATCGGCGACGGCC
CCGTGCTGCTGCCCGACAACCACTACCTGAGCACCCAGTCCAAGCTGAGCAAAGACCCCAACGAGAAGCG
CGATCACATGGTCCTGCTGGAGTTCGTGACCGCCGCCGGGATCACCGGTGAGGAGCAAGGCGTGCTCCCT
GATGACCTGTCCGGCGTCATCCGGAGGCTCTGGGCTGACCATGGTGTGCAGGCCTGCTTTGGCCGCTCAA
GGGAATACCAGCTCAACGACTCAGCTGCCTACTACCTGAACGACCTGGAGCGTATTGCACAGAGTGACTA
CATCCCCACACAGCAAGATGTGCTACGGACCCGCGTAAAGACCACGGGGATCGTGGAGACACACTTCACC
TTCAAGGACCTACACTTCAAGATGTTTGATGTGGGTGGTCAGCGGTCTGAGCGGAAGAAGTGGATCCACT
GCTTTGAGGGCGTCACAGCCATCATCTTCTGCGTAGCCTTGAGCGCCTATGACTTGGTGCTAGCTGAGGA
CGAGGAGATGAACCGCATGCATGAGAGCATGAAGCTATTCGATAGCATCTGCAACAACAAGTGGTTCACA
GACACGTCCATCATCCTCTTCCTCAACAAGAAGGACCTGTTTGAGGAGAAGATCACACACAGTCCCCTGA
CCATCTGCTTCCCTGAGTACACAGGGGCCAACAAATATGATGAGGCAGCCAGCTACATCCAGAGTAAGTT
TGAGGACCTGAATAAGCGCAAAGACACCAAGGAGATCTACACGCACTTCACGTGCGCCACCGACACCAAG
AACGTGCAGTTCGTGTTTGACGCCGTCACCGATGTCATCATCAAGAACAACCTGAAGGACTGCGGCCTCT
TCTGAAGCTTAATAAGTTTAAACCGCTGATCAGCCTCGACTGTGCCTTCTAGTTGCCAGCCATCTGTTGT
TTGCCCCTCCCCCGTGCCTTCCTTGACCCTGGAAGGTGCCACTCCCACTGTCCTTTCCTAATAAAATGAG
GAAATTGCATCGCATTGTCTGAGTAGGTGTCATTCTATTCTGGGGGGTGGGGTGGGGCAGGACAGCAAGG
GGGAGGATTGGGAAGACAATAGCAGGCATGCTGGGGATGCGGTGGGCTCTATGGCTTCTGAGGCGGAAAG
AACCAGCTGGGGCTCTAGGGGGTATCCCC
[124 nt withheld, positions 3040-3163]
C
[91 nt withheld, positions 3165-3255]
A
[49 nt withheld, positions 3257-3305]
CCTTTGACGTTGGAGTCCACGTTCTTT
[37 nt withheld, positions 3333-3369]
ACCCTATCTCGGTCTATTCTTTTGATTTATAAGGGATTTTGCCGATTTCGGCCTATTGGTTAAAAAATGA
GCTGATTTAACAAAAATTTAACGCGAATTAATTCTGTGGAATGTGTGTCAGTTAGGGTGTGGAAAGTCCC
CAGGCTCCCCAGCAGGCAGAAGTATGCAAAGCATGCATCTCAATTAGTCAGCAACCAGGTGTGGAAAGTC
CCCAGGCTCCCCAGCAGGCAGAAGTATGCAAAGCATGCATCTCAATTAGTCAGCAACCATAGTCCCGCCC
CTAACTCCGCCCATCCCGCCCCTAACTCCGCCCAGTTCCGCCCATTCTCCGCCCCATGGCTGACTAATTT
TTTTTATTTATGCAGAGGCCGAGGCCGCCTCTGCCTCTGAGCTATTCCAGAAGTAGTGAGGAGGCTTTTT
TGGAGGCCTAGGCTTTTGCAAAAAGCTCCCGGGAGCTTGTATATCCATTTTCGGATCTGATCAAGAGACA
GGATGAGGATCGTTTCGCATGATTGAACAAGATGGATTGCACGCAGGTTCTCCGGCCGCTTGGGTGGAGA
GGCTATTCGGCTATGACTGGGCACAACAGACAATCGGCTGCTCTGATGCCGCCGTGTTCCGGCTGTCAGC
GCAGGGGCGCCCGGTTCTTTTTGTCAAGACCGACCTGTCCGGTGCCCTGAATGAACTGCAGGACGAGGCA
GCGCGGCTATCGTGGCTGGCCACGACGGGCGTTCCTTGCGCAGCTGTGCTCGACGTTGTCACTGAAGCGG
GAAGGGACTGGCTGCTATTGGGCGAAGTGCCGGGGCAGGATCTCCTGTCATCTCACCTTGCTCCTGCCGA
GAAAGTATCCATCATGGCTGATGCAATGCGGCGGCTGCATACGCTTGATCCGGCTACCTGCCCATTCGAC
CACCAAGCGAAACATCGCATCGAGCGAGCACGTACTCGGATGGAAGCCGGTCTTGTCGATCAGGATGATC
TGGACGAAGAGCATCAGGGGCTCGCGCCAGCCGAACTGTTCGCCAGGCTCAAGGCGCGCATGCCCGACGG
CGAGGATCTCGTCGTGACCCATGGCGATGCCTGCTTGCCGAATATCATGGTGGAAAATGGCCGCTTTTCT
GGATTCATCGACTGTGGCCGGCTGGGTGTGGCGGACCGCTATCAGGACATAGCGTTGGCTACCCGTGATA
TTGCTGAAGAGCTTGGCGGCGAATGGGCTGACCGCTTCCTCGTGCTTTACGGTATCGCCGCTCCCGATTC
GCAGCGCATCGCCTTCTATCGCCTTCTTGACGAGTTCTTCTGAGCGGGACTCTGGGGTTCGAAATGACCG
ACCAAGCGACGCCCAACCTGCCATCACGAGATTTCGATTCCACCGCCGCCTTCTATGAAAGGTTGGGCTT
CGGAATCGTTTTCCGGGACGCCGGCTGGATGATCCTCCAGCGCGGGGATCTCATGCTGGAGTTCTTCGCC
CACCCCAACTTGTTTATTGCAGCTTATAATGGTTACAAATAAAGCAATAGCATCACAAATTTCACAAATA
AAGCATTTTTTTCACTGCATTCTAGTTGTGGTTTGTCCAAACTCATCAATGTATCTTATCATGTCTGTAT
ACCGTCGACCTCTAGCTAGAGCTTGGCGTAATCATGGTCATAGCTGTTTCCTGTGTGAAATTGTTATCCG
CTCACAATTCCACACAACATACGAGCCGGAAGCATAAAGTGTAAAGCCTGGGGTGCCTAATGAGTGAGCT
AACTCACATTAATTGCGTTGCGCTCACTGCCCGCTTTCCAGTCGGGAAACCTGTCGTGCCAGCTGCATTA
ATGAATCGGCCAACGCGCGGGGAGAGGCGGTTTGCGTATTGGGCGCTCTTCCGCTTCCTCGCTCACTGAC
TCGCTGCGCTCGGTCGTTCGGCTGCGGCGAGCGGTATCAGCTCACTCAAAGGCGGTAATACGGTTATCCA
CAGAATCAGGGGATAACGCAGGAAAGAACATGTGAGCAAAAGGCCAGCAAAAGGCCAGGAACCGTAAAAA
GGCCGCGTTGCTGGCGTTTTTCCATAGGCTCCGCCCCCCTGACGAGCATCACAAAAATCGACGCTCAAGT
CAGAGGTGGCGAAACCCGACAGGACTATAAAGATACCAGGCGTTTCCCCCTGGAAGCTCCCTCGTGCGCT
CTCCTGTTCCGACCCTGCCGCTTACCGGATACCTGTCCGCCTTTCTCCCTTCGGGAAGCGTGGCGCTTTC
TCATAGCTCACGCTGTAGGTATCTCAGTTCGGTGTAGGTCGTTCGCTCCAAGCTGGGCTGTGTGCACGAA
CCCCCCGTTCAGCCCGACCGCTGCGCCTTATCCGGTAACTATCGTCTTGAGTCCAACCCGGTAAGACACG
ACTTATCGCCACTGGCAGCAGCCACTGGTAACAGGATTAGCAGAGCGAGGTATGTAGGCGGTGCTACAGA
GTTCTTGAAGTGGTGGCCTAACTACGGCTACACTAGAAGAACAGTATTTGGTATCTGCGCTCTGCTGAAG
CCAGTTACCTTCGGAAAAAGAGTTGGTAGCTCTTGATCCGGCAAACAAACCACCGCTGGTAGCGGTTTTT
TTGTTTGCAAGCAGCAGATTACGCGCAGAAAAAAAGGATCTCAAGAAGATCCTTTGATCTTTTCTACGGG
GTCTGACGCTCAGTGGAACGAAAACTCACGTTAAGGGATTTTGGTCATGAGATTATCAAAAAGGATCTTC
ACCTAGATCCTTTTAAATTAAAAATGAAGTTTTAAATCAATCTAAAGTATATATGAGTAAACTTGGTCTG
ACAGTTACCAATGCTTAATCAGTGAGGCACCTATCTCAGCGATCTGTCTATTTCGTTCATCCATAGTTGC
CTGACTCCCCGTCGTGTAGATAACTACGATACGGGAGGGCTTACCATCTGGCCCCAGTGCTGCAATGATA
CCGCGAGACCCACGCTCACCGGCTCCAGATTTATCAGCAATAAACCAGCCAGCCGGAAGGGCCGAGCGCA
GAAGTGGTCCTGCAACTTTATCCGCCTCCATCCAGTCTATTAATTGTTGCCGGGAAGCTAGAGTAAGTAG
TTCGCCAGTTAATAGTTTGCGCAACGTTGTTGCCATTGCTACAGGCATCGTGGTGTCACGCTCGTCGTTT
GGTATGGCTTCATTCAGCTCCGGTTCCCAACGATCAAGGCGAGTTACATGATCCCCCATGTTGTGCAAAA
AAGCGGTTAGCTCCTTCGGTCCTCCGATCGTTGTCAGAAGTAAGTTGGCCGCAGTGTTATCACTCATGGT
TATGGCAGCACTGCATAATTCTCTTACTGTCATGCCATCCGTAAGATGCTTTTCTGTGACTGGTGAGTAC
TCAACCAAGTCATTCTGAGAATAGTGTATGCGGCGACCGAGTTGCTCTTGCCCGGCGTCAATACGGGATA
ATACCGCGCCACATAGCAGAACTTTAAAAGTGCTCATCATTGGAAAACGTTCTTCGGGGCGAAAACTCTC
AAGGATCTTACCGCTGTTGAGATCCAGTTCGATGTAACCCACTCGTGCACCCAACTGATCTTCAGCATCT
TTTACTTTCACCAGCGTTTCTGGGTGAGCAAAAACAGGAAGGCAAAATGCCGCAAAAAAGGGAATAAGGG
CGACACGGAAATGTTGAATACTCATACTCTTCCTTTTTCAATATTATTGAAGCATTTATCAGGGTTATTG
TCTCATGAGCGGATACATATTTGAATGTATTTAGAAAAATAAACAAATAGGGGTTCCGCGCACATTTCCC
CGAAAAGTGCCACCTGACGTC
