>Addgene plasmid #69621 | Galphai2-mTurquoise2 | addgene partial sequence | sequence record 128619 | EGFP-C 5'-CATGGTCCTGCTGGAGTTCGTG-3'
TGCTCCCTGATGACCTGTCCGGCGTCATCCGGAGGCTCTGGGCTGACCATGGTGTGCAGGCCTGCTTTGG
CCGCTCAAGGGAATACCAGCTCAACGACTCAGCTGCCTACTACCTGAACGACCTGGAGCGTATTGCACAG
AGTGACTACATCCCCACACAGCAAGATGTGCTACGGACCCGCGTAAAGACCACGGGGATCGTGGAGACAC
ACTTCACCTTCAAGGACCTACACTTCAAGATGTTTGATGTGGGTGGTCAGCGGTCTGAGCGGAAGAAGTG
GATCCACTGCTTTGAGGGCGTCACAGCCATCATCTTCTGCGTAGCCTTGAGCGCCTATGACTTGGTGCTA
GCTGAGGACGAGGAGATGAACCGCATGCATGAGAGCATGAAGCTATTCGATAGCATCTGCAACAACAAGT
GGTTCACAGACACGTCCATCATCCTCTTCCTCAACAAGAAGGACCTGTTTGAGGAGAAGATCACACACAG
TCCCCTGACCATCTGCTTCCCTGAGTACACAGGGGCCAACAAATATGATGAGGCAGCCAGCTACATCCAG
AGTAAGTTTGAGGACCTGAATAAGCGCAAAGACACCAAGGAGATCTACACGCACTTCACGTGCGCCACCG
ACACCAAGAACGTGCAGTTCGTGTTTGACGCCGTCACCGATGTCATCATCAAGAACAACCTGAAGGACTG
CGGCCTCTTCTGAAGCTTAATAAGTTTAAACCGCTGATCAGCCTCGACTGTGCCTTCTAGTTGCCAGCCA
TCTGTTGTTTGCCCCTCCCCCGTGCCTTCCTTGACCCTGGAA
