>Addgene plasmid #69621 | Galphai2-mTurquoise2 | addgene partial sequence | sequence record 128622 | CMV-F 5'-CGCAAATGGGCGGTAGGCGTG-3'
ACTAGAGAACCCACTGCTTACTGGCTTATCGAAATTAATACGACTCACTATAGGGAGACCCAAGCTGGCT
AGCGTTTAAACGGGCCCTCTAGACTCGAGCGGCCGCCACTGTGCTGGATATCTGCAGAATTCACCATGGG
CTGCACCGTGAGCGCCGAGGACAAGGCGGCGGCCGAGCGCTCTAAGATGATCGACAAGAACCTGCGGGAG
GACGGAGAGAAGGCGGCGCGGGAGGTGAAGTTGCTGCTGTTGGGTGCTGGGGAGTCAGGGAAGAGCACCA
TCGTCAAGCAGATGAAGATCATCCACGAGGATGGCTACTCCGAGGAGGAATGCCGGCAGTACCGGGCGGT
TGTCTACAGCAACACCATCCAGTCCATCATGGCCATTGTCAAAGCCATGGGCAACCTGCAGATCGACTTT
GCCGACCCCTCCAGAGCGGACGACGCCAGGCAGCTATTTGCACTGTCCTGCACCGCCACCGGTTCTATGG
TGAGCAAGGGCGAGGAGCTGTTCACCGGGGTGGTGCCCATCCTGGTCGAGCTGGACGGCGACGTAAACGG
CCACAAGTTCAGCGTGTCCGGCGAGGGCGAGGGCGATGCCACCTACGGCAAGCTGACCCTGAAGTTCATC
TGCACCACCGGCAAGCTGCCCGTGCCCTGGCCCACCCTCGTGACCACCCTGTCCTGGGGCGTGCAGTGCT
TCGCCCGCTACCCCGACCACATGAAGCAGCACGACTTCTTCAAGTCCGCCATGCCCGAAGGCTACGTCCA
GGAGCGCACCATCTTCTTCAAGGACGACGGCAACTACAAGACCCGCGCCGAGGTGAAGTTCGAGGGCGAC
ACCCTGGTGAACCGCATCGAGCTGAAGGGCATCGACTTCAAGGAGGACGGCAACATCCTGGGGCACAAGC
TGGAGTACAACTACTT
